>Addgene plasmid #192723 | pDONR221-psmg1 | addgene full sequence | sequence record 377327 | Addgene NGS Result
CTTTCCTGCGTTATCCCCTGATTCTGTGGATAACCGTATTACCGCCTTTGAGTGAGCTGATACCGCTCGC
CGCAGCCGAACGACCGAGCGCAGCGAGTCAGTGAGCGAGGAAGCGGAAGAGCGCCCAATACGCAAACCGC
CTCTCCCCGCGCGTTGGCCGATTCATTAATGCAGCTGGCACGACAGGTTTCCCGACTGGAAAGCGGGCAG
TGAGCGCAACGCAATTAATACGCGTACCGCTAGCCAGGAAGAGTTTGTAGAAACGCAAAAAGGCCATCCG
TCAGGATGGCCTTCTGCTTAGTTTGATGCCTGGCAGTTTATGGCGGGCGTCCTGCCCGCCACCCTCCGGG
CCGTTGCTTCACAACGTTCAAATCCGCTCCCGGCGGATTTGTCCTACTCAGGAGAGCGTTCACCGACAAA
CAACAGATAAAACGAAAGGCCCAGTCTTCCGACTGAGCCTTTCGTTTTATTTGATGCCTGGCAGTTCCCT
ACTCTCGCGTTAACGCTAGCATGGATGTTTTCCCAGTCACGACGTTGTAAAACGACGGCCAGTCTTAAGC
TCGGGCCCCAAATAATGATTTTATTTTGACTGATAGTGACCTGTTCGTTGCAACAAATTGATGAGCAATG
CTTTTTTATAATGCCAACTTTGTACAAAAAAGCAGGCTTCGAAGGAGATACCACCATGGCGACATTCTTC
GGCGAGGTGTTATCAGTGTATTCTCGAGCTGTGGAAGAGGATGAGTATGAAGACATGACGAATGAAAACG
AGGAAGATGAGCAGATCCGCCGCGAAATAGAGGAGAAGAGGTCAGTGGAGGTGTGCTGGCTCTTGGGCTC
TCAGGACGGGCCCCTGCAGTGTTCAGATCTGATCATTGGCGCGGGGCCGAACGCCAGCGGGTTTATTCGT
GCGTATCTGCTGAGCACTGTAGGATGGACGGCCGTGGCGTGGCTCTCCTTCTGGAATGAGCAGAGCCGTG
GGTCTGAGCGGCCGACTGTGGTCCCAGGGCCTGGAGAGCCCTCCTGTGTGCTGTACCGGCTGGAGAGCTG
TCCCACTGTGCTGATCTGCCAGTGCCAGGGTTTCGTGGCAGAGGATCAGCTTTTCCAGTTTACAGAGAAG
GTCTTCTCATGTGTTCAGATGAGGGATCTGAACGTCACCATTCTCTCAGACTGCTCCTCGGCTGATTATA
AGACATCAGACTACCTGAGTGGGAGCAGCACACCATTCCTGCGCTGTCTGAAGACCAGCGCGTACACACA
CACCGTCACATGTCCACCGCTGGAGCAGCCCAACATCTGCAGCGGACTGGCAGCCGCAGTCCTGAGCTAC
TGTCAGGTTCATCAGATCTCGGCTGTCCTCTACCAGTGCTACAGTGATGTTCTCCACCCAGACTCCGCCA
GCATGCAGATGTTTGCAGCAACTCTGAGCTCAGTGCTGAAGCTGGAGCAGAGTCTCAGTGCAGATGTCCT
GCAGAGGGTGACGCGGGTCAGCGAGATCCAGAGTAACCTCTACACCTGAGACCCAGCTTTCTTGTACAAA
GTTGGCATTATAAGAAAGCATTGCTTATCAATTTGTTGCAACGAACAGGTCACTATCAGTCAAAATAAAA
TCATTATTTGCCATCCAGCTGATATCCCCTATAGTGAGTCGTATTACATGGTCATAGCTGTTTCCTGGCA
GCTCTGGCCCGTGTCTCAAAATCTCTGATGTTACATTGCACAAGATAAAAATATATCATCATGAACAATA
AAACTGTCTGCTTACATAAACAGTAATACAAGGGGTGTTATGAGCCATATTCAACGGGAAACGTCGAGGC
CGCGATTAAATTCCAACATGGATGCTGATTTATATGGGTATAAATGGGCTCGCGATAATGTCGGGCAATC
AGGTGCGACAATCTATCGCTTGTATGGGAAGCCCGATGCGCCAGAGTTGTTTCTGAAACATGGCAAAGGT
AGCGTTGCCAATGATGTTACAGATGAGATGGTCAGACTAAACTGGCTGACGGAATTTATGCCTCTTCCGA
CCATCAAGCATTTTATCCGTACTCCTGATGATGCATGGTTACTCACCACTGCGATCCCCGGAAAAACAGC
ATTCCAGGTATTAGAAGAATATCCTGATTCAGGTGAAAATATTGTTGATGCGCTGGCAGTGTTCCTGCGC
CGGTTGCATTCGATTCCTGTTTGTAATTGTCCTTTTAACAGCGATCGCGTATTTCGTCTCGCTCAGGCGC
AATCACGAATGAATAACGGTTTGGTTGATGCGAGTGATTTTGATGACGAGCGTAATGGCTGGCCTGTTGA
ACAAGTCTGGAAAGAAATGCATAAACTTTTGCCATTCTCACCGGATTCAGTCGTCACTCATGGTGATTTC
TCACTTGATAACCTTATTTTTGACGAGGGGAAATTAATAGGTTGTATTGATGTTGGACGAGTCGGAATCG
CAGACCGATACCAGGATCTTGCCATCCTATGGAACTGCCTCGGTGAGTTTTCTCCTTCATTACAGAAACG
GCTTTTTCAAAAATATGGTATTGATAATCCTGATATGAATAAATTGCAGTTTCATTTGATGCTCGATGAG
TTTTTCTAATCAGAATTGGTTAATTGGTTGTAACACTGGCAGAGCATTACGCTGACTTGACGGGACGGCG
CAAGCTCATGACCAAAATCCCTTAACGTGAGTTACGCGTCGTTCCACTGAGCGTCAGACCCCGTAGAAAA
GATCAAAGGATCTTCTTGAGATCCTTTTTTTCTGCGCGTAATCTGCTGCTTGCAAACAAAAAAACCACCG
CTACCAGCGGTGGTTTGTTTGCCGGATCAAGAGCTACCAACTCTTTTTCCGAAGGTAACTGGCTTCAGCA
GAGCGCAGATACCAAATACTGTTCTTCTAGTGTAGCCGTAGTTAGGCCACCACTTCAAGAACTCTGTAGC
ACCGCCTACATACCTCGCTCTGCTAATCCTGTTACCAGTGGCTGCTGCCAGTGGCGATAAGTCGTGTCTT
ACCGGGTTGGACTCAAGACGATAGTTACCGGATAAGGCGCAGCGGTCGGGCTGAACGGGGGGTTCGTGCA
CACAGCCCAGCTTGGAGCGAACGACCTACACCGAACTGAGATACCTACAGCGTGAGCTATGAGAAAGCGC
CACGCTTCCCGAAGGGAGAAAGGCGGACAGGTATCCGGTAAGCGGCAGGGTCGGAACAGGAGAGCGCACG
AGGGAGCTTCCAGGGGGAAACGCCTGGTATCTTTATAGTCCTGTCGGGTTTCGCCACCTCTGACTTGAGC
GTCGATTTTTGTGATGCTCGTCAGGGGGGCGGAGCCTATGGAAAAACGCCAGCAACGCGGCCTTTTTACG
GTTCCTGGCCTTTTGCTGGCCTTTTGCTCACATGTT
Features (pLannotate 1.2.2; 10 found; start..end, strand, type, name):
    121..213     +  CDS            lacI (fragment): lac repressor; lacI; The lac repressor binds to the lac operator to inhibit transcription in E. coli. This inhibition can be relieved by adding lactose or isopropyl-β-D-thiogalactopyranoside (IPTG).
    268..295     -  terminator     rrnB T2 terminator: transcription terminator T2 from the E. coli rrnB gene
    427..470     +  terminator     rrnB T1 terminator: Escherichia coli rrnB; transcription terminator T1 from the E. coli rrnB gene
    517..553     -  CDS            lacZα (fragment): LacZα fragment of β-galactosidase; lacZ fragment
    569..668     +  protein_bind   attL1: mutant version of attL; recombination site for the Gateway® LR reaction LR Clonase™
    686..1516    +  CDS            psmg1: PSMG1_DANRE - Experimental evidence at transcript level: Swiss-Prot protein existence level 2. Chaperone protein which promotes assembly of the 20S proteasome as part of a heterodimer with psmg2. From Danio rerio (Zebrafish) (Brachydanio rerio).
   1521..1620    -  protein_bind   attL2: mutant version of attL; recombination site for the Gateway® LR reaction LR Clonase™
   1638..1656    -  promoter       T7 promoter: promoter for bacteriophage T7 RNA polymerase
   1790..2599    +  CDS            KanR: aminoglycoside phosphotransferase; aph(3')-Ia; confers resistance to kanamycin in bacteria or G418 (Geneticin®) in eukaryotes
   2746..3334    +  rep_origin     ori: high-copy-number ColE1/pMB1/pBR322/pUC origin of replication
