[The description below was written by a language model from this plasmid's Addgene catalogue record and pLannotate feature annotations shown in this document.]
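Description:
pDONR221-psmg1 is a Gateway entry clone built on the Invitrogen pDONR221 backbone, carrying the zebrafish (Danio rerio) psmg1 coding sequence. The sequenced plasmid is about 3.4 kb and is propagated in E. coli as a high-copy vector through a ColE1/pUC-type origin, with selection by kanamycin resistance (KanR, an aminoglycoside phosphotransferase). Upstream of the cloning region sit the rrnB T1 and T2 transcription terminators, which insulate the insert from read-through transcription from the backbone. Short annotated lacI and lacZα fragments are backbone remnants rather than functional genes.

The insert, recorded as 834 bp, is flanked by attL1 and attL2, the recombination sites generated when an attB-flanked PCR product is recombined into a donor vector. These sites allow directional transfer of the open reading frame into any attR-containing destination vector through an LR Clonase reaction. No promoter drives the insert, so the plasmid is a shuttle for the cDNA rather than an expression construct. A T7 promoter lies beyond attL2 on the opposite strand, pointing back toward the insert, and M13 forward and reverse sites are used for sequencing. psmg1 encodes a chaperone that promotes assembly of the 20S proteasome as a heterodimer with psmg2, and the depositor notes it as the homolog of human PSMG1. The cloned cDNA carries four amino-acid differences, R96Q, T152M, T189A and H215Y, three of which are listed with variant identifiers, suggesting natural polymorphisms. The record supports its use as a source clone for generating zebrafish psmg1 expression constructs, but does not specify downstream applications.
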