Addgene plasmid #192723: pDONR221-psmg1
Purpose: Gateway entry vector encoding zebrafish psmg1
Depositing lab: Summer Thyme. Depositing organization: University of Alabama at Birmingham.
Backbone
  Vector backbone: pDONR221
  Backbone manufacturer: Invitrogen
  Vector type: Gateway Entry Vector
Growth in bacteria
  Bacterial resistance: Kanamycin, 50 μg/mL
  Growth temperature: 37°C
  Growth strain: DH5alpha
  Copy number: High Copy
Gene/Insert
  Gene/Insert name: psmg1
  Species: D. rerio (zebrafish)
  Insert size (bp): 834
  Mutation: R96Q (rs514814252); T152M (rs501951686); T189A (rs515282250); H215Y
  Entrez Gene: psmg1 (a.k.a. dscr2, zgc:91806, wu:fl12g04, wu:fu18c08)
  Promoter: None
  Cloning method: Gateway Cloning
  Sequencing primers: 5′ M13 forward; 3′ M13 reverse
Terms and licenses: Academic/Nonprofit Terms; Industry Terms: Not Available to Industry
Depositor comments: cDNA encodes NP_001002714.1; homolog of human PSMG1
How to cite: pDONR221-psmg1 was a gift from Summer Thyme (Addgene plasmid # 192723 ; http://n2t.net/addgene:192723 ; RRID:Addgene_192723)
